>Addgene plasmid #242898 | PB_rtTA_BsmB-HNRNPK_sgRNA_3 | addgene full sequence | sequence record 484767 | Addgene NGS Result
GAGGGCCTATTTCCCATGATTCCTTCATATTTGCATATACGATACAAGGCTGTTAGAGAGATAATTGGAA
TTAATTTGACTGTAAACACAAAGATATTAGTACAAAATACGTGACGTAGAAAGTAATAATTTCTTGGGTA
GTTTGCAGTTTTAAAATTATGTTTTAAAATGGACTATCATATGCTTATCGTAACTTGAAAGTATTTCGAT
TTCTTGGCTTTATATATCTTGTGGAAAGGACGAAACACCGACACTGGCATTGTACTGCATGTTTTAGAGC
TAGAAATAGCAAGTTAAAATAAGGCTAGTCCGTTATCAACTTGAAAAAGTGGCACCGAGTCGGTGCTTTT
TTTCCGCATTAACCCACCCAAGATCTGGCCTCCGCGCCGGGTTTTGGCGCCTCCCGCGGGCGCCCCCCTC
CTCACGGCGAGCGCTGCCACGTCAGACGAAGGGCGCAGCGAGCGTCCTGATCCTTCCGCCCGGACGCTCA
GGACAGCGGCCCGCTGCTCATAAGACTCGGCCTTAGAACCCCAGTATCAGCAGAAGGACATTTTAGGACG
GGACTTGGGTGACTCTAGGGCACTGGTTTTCTTTCCAGAGAGCGGAACAGGCGAGGAAAAGTAGTCCCTT
CTCGGCGATTCTGCGGAGGGATCTCCGTGGGGCGGTGAACGCCGATGATTATATAAGGACGCGCCGGGTG
TGGCACAGCTAGTTCCGTCGCAGCCGGGATTTGGGTCGCGGTTCTTGTTTGTGGATCGCTGTGATCGTCA
CTTGGTGAGTAGCGGGCTGCTGGGCTGGCCGGGGCTTTCGTGGCCGCCGGGCCGCTCGGTGGGACGGAAG
CGTGTGGAGAGACCGCCAAGGGCTGTAGTCTGGGTCCGCGAGCAAGGTTGCCCTGAACTGGGGGTTGGGG
GGAGCGCAGCAAAATGGCGGCTGTTCCCGAGTCTTGAATGGAAGACGCTTGTGAGGCGGGCTGTGAGGTC
GTTGAAACAAGGTGGGGGGCATGGTGGGCGGCAAGAACCCAAGGTCTTGAGGCCTTCGCTAATGCGGGAA
AGCTCTTATTCGGGTGAGATGGGCTGGGGCACCATCTGGGGACCCTGACGTGAAGTTTGTCACTGACTGG
AGAACTCGGTTTGTCGTCTGTTGCGGGGGCGGCAGTTATGGCGGTGCCGTTGGGCAGTGCACCCGTACCT
TTGGGAGCGCGCGCCCTCGTCGTGTCGTGACGTCACCCGTTCTGTTGGCTTATAATGCAGGGTGGGGCCA
CCTGCCGGTAGGTGTGCGGTAGGCTTTTCTCCGTCGCAGGACGCAGGGTTCGGGCCTAGGGTAGGCTCTC
CTGAATCGACAGGCGCCGGACCTCTGGTGAGGGGAGGGATAAGTGAGGCGTCAGTTTCTTTGGTCGGTTT
TATGTACCTATCTTCTTAAGTAGCTGAAGCTCCGGTTTTGAACTATGCGCTCGGGGTTGGCGAGTGTGTT
TTGTGAAGTTTTTTAGGCACCTTTTGAAATGTAATCATTTGGGTCAATATGTAATTTTCAGTGTTAGACT
AGTAAATTGTCCGCTAAATTCTGGCCGTTTTTGGCTTTTTTGTTAGACGAAGCTTGGTACCGAGCTCGGA
TCTCCACCCCGTACCGGTCCTGCAGTCGAATTCACCATGTCTAGACTGGACAAGAGCAAAGTCATAAACG
GAGCTCTGGAATTACTCAATGGTGTCGGTATCGAAGGCCTGACGACAAGGAAACTCGCTCAAAAGCTGGG
AGTTGAGCAGCCTACCCTGTACTGGCACGTGAAGAACAAGCGGGCCCTGCTCGATGCCCTGCCAATCGAG
ATGCTGGACAGGCATCATACCCACTTCTGCCCCCTGGAAGGCGAGTCATGGCAAGACTTTCTGCGGAACA
ACGCCAAGTCATACCGCTGTGCTCTCCTCTCACATCGCGACGGGGCTAAAGTGCATCTCGGCACCCGCCC
AACAGAGAAACAGTACGAAACCCTGGAAAATCAGCTCGCGTTCCTGTGTCAGCAAGGCTTCTCCCTGGAG
AACGCACTGTACGCTCTGTCCGCCGTGGGCCACTTTACACTGGGCTGCGTATTGGAGGAACAGGAGCATC
AAGTAGCAAAAGAGGAAAGAGAGACACCTACCACCGATTCTATGCCCCCACTTCTGAGACAAGCAATTGA
GCTGTTCGACCGGCAGGGAGCCGAACCTGCCTTCCTTTTCGGCCTGGAACTAATCATATGTGGCCTGGAG
AAACAGCTAAAGTGCGAAAGCGGCGGGCCGACCGACGCCCTTGACGATTTTGACTTAGACATGCTCCCAG
CCGATGCCCTTGACGACTTTGACCTTGATATGCTGCCTGCTGACGCTCTTGACGATTTTGACCTTGACAT
GCTCCCCGGGTAACTAAGTAAGGATCCGCGGCCGCACTAGAGGAATTCCGCCCCTCTCCCCCCCCCCCCT
AACGTTACTGGCCGAAGCCGCTTGGAATAAGGCCGGTGTGCGTTTGTCTATATGTTATTTTCCACCATAT
TGCCGTCTTTTGGCAATGTGAGGGCCCGGAAACCTGGCCCTGTCTTCTTGACGAGCATTCCTAGGGGTCT
TTCCCCTCTCGCCAAAGGAATGCAAGGTCTGTTGAATGTCGTGAAGGAAGCAGTTCCTCTGGAAGCTTCT
TGAAGACAAACAACGTCTGTAGCGACCCTTTGCAGGCAGCGGAACCCCCCACCTGGCGACAGGTGCCTCT
GCGGCCAAAAGCCACGTGTATAAGATACACCTGCAAAGGCGGCACAACCCCAGTGCCACGTTGTGAGTTG
GATAGTTGTGGAAAGAGTCAAATGGCTCTCCTCAAGCGTATTCAACAAGGGGCTGAAGGATGCCCAGAAG
GTACCCCATTGTATGGGATCTGATCTGGGGCCTCGGTGCACATGCTTTACATGTGTTTAGTCGAGGTTAA
AAAAACGTCTAGGCCCCCCGAACCACGGGGACGTGGTTTTCCTTTGAAAAACACGATGATAAGCTTACCG
GTCCACCATGATTGAACAAGATGGATTGCACGCAGGTTCTCCGGCCGCTTGGGTGGAGAGGCTATTCGGC
TATGACTGGGCACAACAGACAATCGGCTGCTCTGATGCCGCCGTGTTCCGGCTGTCAGCGCAGGGGCGCC
CGGTTCTTTTTGTCAAGACCGACCTGTCCGGTGCCCTGAATGAACTGCAAGACGAGGCAGCGCGGCTATC
GTGGCTGGCCACGACGGGCGTTCCTTGCGCAGCTGTGCTCGACGTTGTCACTGAAGCGGGAAGGGACTGG
CTGCTATTGGGCGAAGTGCCGGGGCAGGATCTCCTGTCATCTCACCTTGCTCCTGCCGAGAAAGTATCCA
TCATGGCTGATGCAATGCGGCGGCTGCATACGCTTGATCCGGCTACCTGCCCATTCGACCACCAAGCGAA
ACATCGCATCGAGCGAGCACGTACTCGGATGGAAGCCGGTCTTGTCGATCAGGATGATCTGGACGAAGAG
CATCAGGGGCTCGCGCCAGCCGAACTGTTCGCCAGGCTCAAGGCGAGCATGCCCGACGGCGAGGATCTCG
TCGTGACCCATGGCGATGCCTGCTTGCCGAATATCATGGTGGAAAATGGCCGCTTTTCTGGATTCATCGA
CTGTGGCCGGCTGGGTGTGGCGGACCGCTATCAGGACATAGCGTTGGCTACCCGTGATATTGCTGAAGAG
CTTGGCGGCGAATGGGCTGACCGCTTCCTCGTGCTTTACGGTATCGCCGCTCCCGATTCGCAGCGCATCG
CCTTCTATCGCCTTCTTGACGAGTTCTTCTGACAATCAACCTCTGGATTACAAAATTTGTGGTTAACTAA
CTAAACTTGTTTATTGCAGCTTATAATGGTTACAAATAAAGCAATAGCATCACAAATTTCACAAATAAAG
CATTTTTTTCACTGCATTCTAGTTGTGGTTTGTCCAAACTCATCAATGTATCTTATCATGTCTGGAATTG
ACTCAAATGATGTCAATTAGTCTATCAGAAGCTCATCTGGTCTCCCTTCCGGGGGACAAGACATCCCTGT
TTAATATTTAAACAGCAGTGTTCCCAAACTGGGTTCTTATATCCCTTGCTCTGGTCAACCAGGTTGCAGG
GTTTCCTGTCCTCACAGGAACGAAGTCCCTAAAGAAACAGTGGCAGCCAGGTTTAGCCCCGGAATTGACT
GGATTCCTTTTTTAGGGCCCATTGGTATGGCTTTTTCCCCGTATCCCCCCAGGTGTCTGCAGGCTCAAAG
AGCAGCGAGAAGCGTTCAGAGGAAAGCGATCCCGTGCCACCTTCCCCGTGCCCGGGCTGTCCCCGCACGC
TGCCGGCTCGGGGATGCGGGGGGAGCGCCGGACCGGAGCGGAGCCCCGGGCGGCTCGCTGCTGCCCCCTA
GCGGGGGAGGGACGTAATTACATCCCTGGGGGCTTTGGGGGGGGGCTGTCCCTGATATCTATAACAAGAA
AATATATATATAATAAGTTATCACGTAAGTAGAACATGAAATAACAATATAATTATCGTATGAGTTAAAT
CTTAAAAGTCACGTAAAAGATAATCATGCGTCATTTTGACTCACGCGGTCGTTATAGTTCAAAATCAGTG
ACACTTACCGCATTGACAAGCACGCCTCACGGGAGCTCCAAGCGGCGACTGAGATGTCCTAAATGCACAG
CGACGGATTCGCGCTATTTAGAAAGAGAGAGCAATATTTCAAGAATGCATGCGTCAATTTTACGCAGACT
ATCTTTCTAGGGTTAATCTAGCTGCATCAGGATCATATCGTCGGGTCTTTTTTCCGGCTCAGTCATCGCC
CAAGCTGGCGCTATCTGGGCATCGGGGAGGAAGAAGCCCGTGCCTTTTCCCGCGAGGTTGAAGCGGCATG
GAAAGAGTTTGCCGAGGATGACTGCTGCTGCATTGACGTTGAGCGAAAACGCACGTTTACCATGATGATT
CGGGAAGGTGTGGCCATGCACGCCTTTAACGGTGAACTGTTCGTTCAGGCCACCTGGGATACCAGTTCGT
CGCGGCTTTTCCGGACACAGTTCCGGATGGTCAGCCCGAAGCGCATCAGCAACCCGAACAATACCGGCGA
CAGCCGGAACTGCCGTGCCGGTGTGCAGATTAATGACAGCGGTGCGGCGCTGGGATATTACGTCAGCGAG
GACGGGTATCCTGGCTGGATGCCGCAGAAATGGACATGGATACCCCGTGAGTTACCCGGCGGGCGCGCTT
GGCGTAATCATGGTCATAGCTGTTTCCTGTGTGAAATTGTTATCCGCTCACAATTCCACACAACATACGA
GCCGGAAGCATAAAGTGTAAAGCCTGGGGTGCCTAATGAGTGAGCTAACTCACATTAATTGCGTTGCGCT
CACTGCCCGCTTTCCAGTCGGGAAACCTGTCGTGCCAGCTGCATTAATGAATCGGCCAACGCGCGGGGAG
AGGCGGTTTGCGTATTGGGCGCTCTTCCGCTTCCTCGCTCACTGACTCGCTGCGCTCGGTCGTTCGGCTG
CGGCGAGCGGTATCAGCTCACTCAAAGGCGGTAATACGGTTATCCACAGAATCAGGGGATAACGCAGGAA
AGAACATGTGAGCAAAAGGCCAGCAAAAGGCCAGGAACCGTAAAAAGGCCGCGTTGCTGGCGTTTTTCCA
TAGGCTCCGCCCCCCTGACGAGCATCACAAAAATCGACGCTCAAGTCAGAGGTGGCGAAACCCGACAGGA
CTATAAAGATACCAGGCGTTTCCCCCTGGAAGCTCCCTCGTGCGCTCTCCTGTTCCGACCCTGCCGCTTA
CCGGATACCTGTCCGCCTTTCTCCCTTCGGGAAGCGTGGCGCTTTCTCATAGCTCACGCTGTAGGTATCT
CAGTTCGGTGTAGGTCGTTCGCTCCAAGCTGGGCTGTGTGCACGAACCCCCCGTTCAGCCCGACCGCTGC
GCCTTATCCGGTAACTATCGTCTTGAGTCCAACCCGGTAAGACACGACTTATCGCCACTGGCAGCAGCCA
CTGGTAACAGGATTAGCAGAGCGAGGTATGTAGGCGGTGCTACAGAGTTCTTGAAGTGGTGGCCTAACTA
CGGCTACACTAGAAGAACAGTATTTGGTATCTGCGCTCTGCTGAAGCCAGTTACCTTCGGAAAAAGAGTT
GGTAGCTCTTGATCCGGCAAACAAACCACCGCTGGTAGCGGTGGTTTTTTTGTTTGCAAGCAGCAGATTA
CGCGCAGAAAAAAAGGATCTCAAGAAGATCCTTTGATCTTTTCTACGGGGTCTGACGCTCAGTGGAACGA
AAACTCACGTTAAGGGATTTTGGTCATGAGATTATCAAAAAGGATCTTCACCTAGATCCTTTTAAATTAA
AAATGAAGTTTTAAATCAATCTAAAGTATATATGAGTAAACTTGGTCTGACAGTTACCAATGCTTAATCA
GTGAGGCACCTATCTCAGCGATCTGTCTATTTCGTTCATCCATAGTTGCCTGACTCCCCGTCGTGTAGAT
AACTACGATACGGGAGGGCTTACCATCTGGCCCCAGTGCTGCAATGATACCGCGAGACCCACGCTCACCG
GCTCCAGATTTATCAGCAATAAACCAGCCAGCCGGAAGGGCCGAGCGCAGAAGTGGTCCTGCAACTTTAT
CCGCCTCCATCCAGTCTATTAATTGTTGCCGGGAAGCTAGAGTAAGTAGTTCGCCAGTTAATAGTTTGCG
CAACGTTGTTGCCATTGCTACAGGCATCGTGGTGTCACGCTCGTCGTTTGGTATGGCTTCATTCAGCTCC
GGTTCCCAACGATCAAGGCGAGTTACATGATCCCCCATGTTGTGCAAAAAAGCGGTTAGCTCCTTCGGTC
CTCCGATCGTTGTCAGAAGTAAGTTGGCCGCAGTGTTATCACTCATGGTTATGGCAGCACTGCATAATTC
TCTTACTGTCATGCCATCCGTAAGATGCTTTTCTGTGACTGGTGAGTACTCAACCAAGTCATTCTGAGAA
TAGTGTATGCGGCGACCGAGTTGCTCTTGCCCGGCGTCAATACGGGATAATACCGCGCCACATAGCAGAA
CTTTAAAAGTGCTCATCATTGGAAAACGTTCTTCGGGGCGAAAACTCTCAAGGATCTTACCGCTGTTGAG
ATCCAGTTCGATGTAACCCACTCGTGCACCCAACTGATCTTCAGCATCTTTTACTTTCACCAGCGTTTCT
GGGTGAGCAAAAACAGGAAGGCAAAATGCCGCAAAAAAGGGAATAAGGGCGACACGGAAATGTTGAATAC
TCATACTCTTCCTTTTTCAATATTATTGAAGCATTTATCAGGGTTATTGTCTCATGAGCGGATACATATT
TGAATGTATTTAGAAAAATAAACAAATAGGGGTTCCGCGCACATTTCCCCGAAAAGTGCCACCTAAATTG
TAAGCGTTAATATTTTGTTAAAATTCGCGTTAAATTTTTGTTAAATCAGCTCATTTTTTAACCAATAGGC
CGAAATCGGCAAAATCCCTTATAAATCAAAAGAATAGACCGAGATAGGGT
[37 nt withheld, positions 7541-7577]
AAAGAACGTGGACTCCAACGTCAAAGG
[49 nt withheld, positions 7605-7653]
T
[91 nt withheld, positions 7655-7745]
G
[124 nt withheld, positions 7747-7870]
CCCATTCGCCATTCAGGCTGCGCAACTGTTGGGAAGGGCGATCGGTGCGGGCCTCTTCGCTATTACGCCA
GCTGGCGAAAGGGGGATGTGCTGCAAGGCGATTAAGTTGGGTAACGCCAGGGTTTTCCCAGTCACGACGT
TGTAAAACGACGGCCAGTGAGCGCGCCTCGTTCATTCACGTTTTTGAACCCGTGGAGGACGGGCAGACTC
GCGGTGCAAATGTGTTTTACAGCGTGATGGAGCAGATGAAGATGCTCGACACGCTGCAGAACACGCAGCT
AGATTAACCCTAGAAAGATAATCATATTGTGACGTACGTTAAAGATAATCATGTGTAAAATTGACGCATG
TGTTTTATCGGTCTGTATATCGAGGTTTATTTATTAATTTGAATAGATATTAAGTTTTATTATATTTACA
CTTACATACTAATAATAAATTCAACAAACAATTTATTTATGTTTATTTATTTATTAAAAAAAACAAAAAC
TCAAAATTTCTTCTATAAAGTAACAAAACTTTTATGAGGGACAGCCCCCCCCCAAAGCCCCCAGGGATGT
AATTACGTCCCTCCCCCGCTAGGGGGCAGCAGCGAGCCGCCCGGGGCTCCGCTCCGGTCCGGCGCTCCCC
CCGCATCCCCGAGCCGGCAGCGTGCGGGGACAGCCCGGGCACGGGGAAGGTGGCACGGGATCGCTTTCCT
CTGAACGCTTCTCGCTGCTCTTTGAGCCTGCAGACACCTGGGGGGATACGGGGAAAAGGCCTCCACGGCC
CCATAAAGATGGTTAAT
Features (pLannotate 1.2.2; 21 found; start..end, strand, type, name):
      1..241     +  promoter       U6 promoter: RNA polymerase III promoter for human U6 snRNA
    271..346     +  misc_RNA       gRNA scaffold: guide RNA scaffold for the Streptococcus pyogenes CRISPR/Cas9 system
    377..1588    +  promoter       UbC promoter: human ubiquitin C promoter
   1647..2344    +  CDS            rtTA3 (fragment): reverse tetracycline transactivator 3 activates expression from Tet-responsive promoters in the presence of doxycycline
   2274..2384    +  CDS            VP48: 3 tandem repeats of the minimal activation domain of herpes simplex virus VP16 (Cheng et al., 2013)
   2540..3002    +  misc_feature   IRES: internal ribosome entry site (IRES) of the encephalomyocarditis virus (EMCV)
   3018..3812    +  CDS            NeoR/KanR: aminoglycoside phosphotransferase from Tn5; aph(3')-II (or nptII); confers resistance to neomycin, kanamycin, and G418 (Geneticin®)
   3814..3841    +  misc_feature   WPRE (fragment): woodchuck hepatitis virus posttranscriptional regulatory element
   3854..3975    +  polyA_signal   SV40 poly(A) signal: SV40 polyadenylation signal
   3993..4085    +  ncRNA          G-CSF SLDE: Accession: RF00183 - G-CSF factor stem-loop destabilising element (SLDE)
   4782..5249    +  CDS            B (fragment): PORTL_LAMBD - Experimental evidence at protein level: Swiss-Prot protein existence level 1. Forms the portal vertex of the capsid (PubMed:6228056, PubMed:6232391). This portal plays critical roles in head assembly, genome packaging, neck/tail attachment, and genome ejection (Probable). The portal protein multimerizes as a single ring-shaped homododecamer arranged around a central channel (PubMed:6232391). Binds to the terminase subunits to form the packaging machine (PubMed:7799432). From Escherichia phage lambda (Bacteriophage lambda).
   5287..5303    -  protein_bind   lac operator: The lac repressor binds to the lac operator to inhibit transcription in E. coli. This inhibition can be relieved by adding lactose or isopropyl-β-D-thiogalactopyranoside (IPTG). lac repressor encoded by lacI
   5311..5341    -  promoter       lac promoter: promoter for the E. coli lac operon
   5356..5377    -  protein_bind   CAP binding site: CAP binding activates transcription in the presence of cAMP. E. coli catabolite activator protein
   5390..5482    -  CDS            lacI (fragment): lac repressor; lacI; The lac repressor binds to the lac operator to inhibit transcription in E. coli. This inhibition can be relieved by adding lactose or isopropyl-β-D-thiogalactopyranoside (IPTG).
   5665..6253    -  rep_origin     ori: high-copy-number ColE1/pMB1/pBR322/pUC origin of replication
   6424..7284    -  CDS            AmpR: β-lactamase; bla; confers resistance to ampicillin, carbenicillin, and related antibiotics
   7285..7389    -  promoter       AmpR promoter: bla
   7442..7870    -  rep_origin     f1 ori (sequence partly withheld): f1 bacteriophage origin of replication; arrow indicates direction of (+) strand synthesis
   7875..8030    -  CDS            lacZα (fragment): LacZα fragment of β-galactosidase; lacZ fragment
   8032..8151    +  CDS            B (fragment): PORTL_LAMBD - Experimental evidence at protein level: Swiss-Prot protein existence level 1. Forms the portal vertex of the capsid (PubMed:6228056, PubMed:6232391). This portal plays critical roles in head assembly, genome packaging, neck/tail attachment, and genome ejection (Probable). The portal protein multimerizes as a single ring-shaped homododecamer arranged around a central channel (PubMed:6232391). Binds to the terminase subunits to form the packaging machine (PubMed:7799432). From Escherichia phage lambda (Bacteriophage lambda).
