[The description below was written by a language model from this plasmid's Addgene catalogue record and pLannotate feature annotations shown in this document.]
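Description:
PB_rtTA_BsmB-HNRNPK_sgRNA_3 is an 8.7 kb piggyBac cargo plasmid of the CRISPR vector class, built on the PB_rtTA_BsmBI backbone and carrying the third of a set of single guide RNAs against mouse Hnrnpk. It is propagated in E. coli as a high-copy plasmid through a ColE1/pUC-type origin with ampicillin selection (AmpR). An f1 origin and remnants of a lac promoter/operator and lacZα region remain from the parental cloning vector. The piggyBac terminal repeats that would let transposase integrate the cargo into a host genome are not annotated in the feature table. Short hits labelled as lambda portal protein fragments and a G-CSF destabilising element are most likely spurious annotation matches.

The payload has two expression units. A human U6 RNA polymerase III promoter drives the Hnrnpk-targeting spacer, which sits in the short gap before the S. pyogenes Cas9 gRNA scaffold; the backbone name suggests it was inserted at BsmBI sites, but the record lists the cloning sites as unknown. Downstream, the human UbC promoter drives a bicistronic transcript encoding the reverse tetracycline transactivator rtTA3 (with its VP16-derived activation repeats), followed by an EMCV IRES and NeoR. This allows G418 selection of stably integrated mammalian cells, and the transcript ends at an SV40 polyadenylation signal.

No Cas9 or dCas9 effector is encoded here. The rtTA presumably activates a Tet-responsive effector supplied on a separate construct, so that knockdown depends on doxycycline as the stated purpose describes. The depositor reports that knockdown was validated by Western blot in trophoblast stem cells.
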