Addgene plasmid #242898: PB_rtTA_BsmB-HNRNPK_sgRNA_3
Purpose: PiggyBac cargo vector with HNRNPK sgRNA 3 for dox-inducible knockdown
Depositing lab: Mauro Calabrese. Depositing organization: University of North Carolina at Chapel Hill. Publication: lncRNA-Induced Spread of Polycomb Controlled by Genome Architecture, RNA Abundance, and CpG Island DNA. Schertzer MD, Braceros KCA, Starmer J, Cherney RE, Lee DM, Salazar G, Justice M, Bischoff SR, Cowley DO, Ariel P, Zylka MJ, Dowen JM, Magnuson T, Calabrese JM. Mol Cell. 2019 Aug 8;75(3):523-537.e10. doi: 10.1016/j.molcel.2019.05.028. Epub 2019 Jun 27. PubMed 31256989.
Backbone
  Vector backbone: PB_rtTA_BsmBI
  Backbone manufacturer: Mauro Calabrese (Addgene plasmid # 126028)
  Vector type: CRISPR
Growth in bacteria
  Bacterial resistance: Ampicillin, 100 μg/mL
  Growth temperature: 37°C
  Growth strain: DH5alpha
  Copy number: High Copy
Gene/Insert
  Gene/Insert name: HNRNPK
  gRNA/shRNA sequence: ACACTGGCATTGTACTGCAT
  Species: M. musculus (mouse)
  Entrez Gene: Hnrnpk (a.k.a. Hnrpk, KBBP, NOVA)
  Promoter: U6
  Cloning method: Restriction Enzyme; 5′ cloning site Unknown (unknown if destroyed); 3′ cloning site Unknown (unknown if destroyed)
Terms and licenses: Academic/Nonprofit Terms; Industry Terms: Not Available to Industry
Depositor comments: Knockdown validated by Western blot in Trophpblast stem cells. Please visit https://doi.org/10.1101/2025.07.16.665154 for bioRxiv preprint.
How to cite: PB_rtTA_BsmB-HNRNPK_sgRNA_3 was a gift from Mauro Calabrese (Addgene plasmid # 242898 ; http://n2t.net/addgene:242898 ; RRID:Addgene_242898)
